Addgene plasmid #73233: SEC14L4
Purpose: Bacterial expression for structure determination; may not be full ORF
Depositing lab: Nicola Burgess-Brown. Depositing organization: University of Oxford.
Backbone
  Vector backbone: pNIC28-Bsa4
  Backbone manufacturer: SGC, Addgene Plasmid #26103
  Vector type: Bacterial Expression
Growth in bacteria
  Bacterial resistance: Kanamycin, 50 μg/mL
  Growth temperature: 37°C
  Growth strain: DH5alpha
  Copy number: Low Copy
Gene/Insert
  Gene/Insert name: SEC14L4 (alt names: SEC14L4A-c001; gi|28376621)
  Species: H. sapiens (human)
  Insert size (bp): 1312
  Entrez Gene: SEC14L4 (a.k.a. TAP3)
  Promoter: T7
  Tag / fusion protein: His-6-TEV (N terminal on backbone)
  Cloning method: Ligation Independent Cloning
  Sequencing primers: 5′ T7; 3′ T7 terminal
Terms and licenses: Academic/Nonprofit Terms; Industry Terms: Not Available to Industry
Depositor comments: Use BL21(DE3)-R3-pRARE2 for protein expression. See also 4TLG: http://www.thesgc.org/structures/4TLG
How to cite: SEC14L4 was a gift from Nicola Burgess-Brown (Addgene plasmid # 73233 ; http://n2t.net/addgene:73233 ; RRID:Addgene_73233)
