[The description below was written by a language model from this plasmid's Addgene catalogue record and the feature table of its GenBank file.]
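Description:
SEC14L4 is a bacterial expression plasmid built on the pNIC28-Bsa4 backbone, a pET-style vector designed for ligation-independent cloning and used for producing recombinant protein for structure determination. It carries a human SEC14L4 (also known as TAP3) insert of about 1.3 kb in a circular construct of 6,577 bp. The record cautions that the insert may not represent the full open reading frame, as is common for constructs trimmed to give crystallisable domains. A depositor comment points to a solved structure associated with this clone.

Expression is driven by a T7 promoter followed directly by a lac operator and the strong ribosome binding site from phage T7 gene 10, with a T7 terminator downstream. The plasmid-borne lacI gene, under its own promoter, supplies the repressor that keeps transcription off until induction with IPTG, so expression requires a host that provides T7 RNA polymerase, such as the BL21(DE3) derivative the depositor recommends. The backbone adds an N-terminal 6xHis tag followed by a TEV protease site, allowing metal-affinity purification and subsequent tag removal. The insert itself is not annotated in the feature table but lies in the gap after the TEV site. A second 6xHis sequence is annotated downstream of the insert region; the catalogue lists only the N-terminal tag, and the record does not say whether this second tag is translated.

Selection is by kanamycin through the aph(3')-Ia gene. Replication uses a ColE1/pBR322-type origin accompanied by the bom region and rop gene, consistent with the low copy number listed. An f1 origin is also present.
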