LOCUS       Exported 6577 bp ds-DNA circular SYN 13-MAY-2021
DEFINITION  Bacterial expression for structure determination; may not be full
            ORF.
ACCESSION   .
VERSION     .
KEYWORDS    SEC14L4
SOURCE      synthetic DNA construct
  ORGANISM  synthetic DNA construct
REFERENCE   1 (bases 1 to 6577)
  TITLE     SGC Oxford
REFERENCE   2 (bases 1 to 6577)
  AUTHORS   .
  TITLE     Direct Submission
  JOURNAL   Exported May 13, 2021 from SnapGene Server 1.1.58
            http://www.snapgene.com
FEATURES             Location/Qualifiers
     source          1..6577
                     /organism="synthetic DNA construct"
                     /mol_type="other DNA"
     primer_bind     1..20
                     /label=T7
                     /note="T7 promoter, forward primer"
     promoter        1..19
                     /label=T7 promoter
                     /note="promoter for bacteriophage T7 RNA polymerase"
     protein_bind    20..44
                     /label=lac operator
                     /bound_moiety="lac repressor encoded by lacI"
                     /note="The lac repressor binds to the lac operator to
                     inhibit transcription in E. coli. This inhibition can be
                     relieved by adding lactose or
                     isopropyl-beta-D-thiogalactopyranoside (IPTG)."
     RBS             59..81
                     /note="efficient ribosome binding site from bacteriophage
                     T7 gene 10 (Olins and Rangwala, 1989)"
     CDS             92..109
                     /codon_start=1
                     /product="6xHis affinity tag"
                     /label=6xHis
                     /translation="HHHHHH"
     CDS             134..154
                     /codon_start=1
                     /product="tobacco etch virus (TEV) protease recognition and
                     cleavage site"
                     /label=TEV site
                     /translation="ENLYFQS"
     CDS             1438..1455
                     /codon_start=1
                     /product="6xHis affinity tag"
                     /label=6xHis
                     /translation="HHHHHH"
     primer_bind     complement(1508..1526)
                     /label=T7 Term
                     /note="T7 terminator, reverse primer"
     terminator      1522..1569
                     /label=T7 terminator
                     /note="transcription terminator for bacteriophage T7 RNA
                     polymerase"
     rep_origin      1606..2061
                     /direction=RIGHT
                     /label=f1 ori
                     /note="f1 bacteriophage origin of replication; arrow
                     indicates direction of (+) strand synthesis"
     primer_bind     complement(1693..1712)
                     /label=F1ori-R
                     /note="F1 origin, reverse primer"
     primer_bind     1903..1924
                     /label=F1ori-F
                     /note="F1 origin, forward primer"
     CDS             complement(2154..2969)
                     /codon_start=1
                     /gene="aph(3')-Ia"
                     /product="aminoglycoside phosphotransferase"
                     /label=KanR
                     /note="confers resistance to kanamycin in bacteria or G418
                     (Geneticin(R)) in eukaryotes"
                     /translation="MSHIQRETSCSRPRLNSNMDADLYGYKWARDNVGQSGATIYRLYG
                     KPDAPELFLKHGKGSVANDVTDEMVRLNWLTEFMPLPTIKHFIRTPDDAWLLTTAIPGK
                     TAFQVLEEYPDSGENIVDALAVFLRRLHSIPVCNCPFNSDRVFRLAQAQSRMNNGLVDA
                     SDFDDERNGWPVEQVWKEMHKLLPFSPDSVVTHGDFSLDNLIFDEGKLIGCIDVGRVGI
                     ADRYQDLAILWNCLGEFSPSLQKRLFQKYGIDNPDMNKLQFHLMLDEFF"
     primer_bind     2877..2896
                     /label=Kan-R
                     /note="Kanamycin resistance gene, reverse primer"
     primer_bind     2961..2980
                     /label=pENTR-R
                     /note="pENTR vectors, reverse primer"
     rep_origin      3091..3679
                     /direction=RIGHT
                     /label=ori
                     /note="high-copy-number ColE1/pMB1/pBR322/pUC origin of
                     replication"
     primer_bind     3580..3599
                     /label=pBR322ori-F
                     /note="pBR322 origin, forward primer"
     primer_bind     3833..3850
                     /label=L4440
                     /note="L4440 vector, forward primer"
     misc_feature    3865..4007
                     /label=bom
                     /note="basis of mobility region from pBR322"
     primer_bind     complement(3933..3952)
                     /label=pRS-marker
                     /note="pRS vectors, use to sequence yeast selectable
                     marker"
     primer_bind     4093..4115
                     /label=pGEX 3'
                     /note="pGEX vectors, reverse primer"
     CDS             complement(4109..4300)
                     /codon_start=1
                     /gene="rop"
                     /product="Rop protein, which maintains plasmids at low copy
                     number"
                     /label=rop
                     /translation="MTKQEKTALNMARFIRSQTLTLLEKLNELDADEQADICESLHDHA
                     DELYRSCLARFGDDGENL"
     CDS             complement(5109..6191)
                     /codon_start=1
                     /gene="lacI"
                     /product="lac repressor"
                     /label=lacI
                     /note="The lac repressor binds to the lac operator to
                     inhibit transcription in E. coli. This inhibition can be
                     relieved by adding lactose or
                     isopropyl-beta-D-thiogalactopyranoside (IPTG)."
                     /translation="MKPVTLYDVAEYAGVSYQTVSRVVNQASHVSAKTREKVEAAMAEL
                     NYIPNRVAQQLAGKQSLLIGVATSSLALHAPSQIVAAIKSRADQLGASVVVSMVERSGV
                     EACKAAVHNLLAQRVSGLIINYPLDDQDAIAVEAACTNVPALFLDVSDQTPINSIIFSH
                     EDGTRLGVEHLVALGHQQIALLAGPLSSVSARLRLAGWHKYLTRNQIQPIAEREGDWSA
                     MSGFQQTMQMLNEGIVPTAMLVANDQMALGAMRAITESGLRVGADISVVGYDDTEDSSC
                     YIPPLTTIKQDFRLLGQTSVDRLLQLSQGQAVKGNQLLPVSLVKRKTTLAPNTQTASPR
                     ALADSLMQLARQVSRLESGQ"
     primer_bind     6153..6172
                     /label=LacI-R
                     /note="LacI, reverse primer"
     promoter        complement(6192..6269)
                     /gene="lacI"
                     /label=lacI promoter
     primer_bind     6475..6494
                     /label=pBRrevBam
                     /note="pBR322 vectors, tet region, downstream of BamHI,
                     reverse primer"
ORIGIN
        1 taatacgact cactataggg gaattgtgag cggataacaa ttcccctcta gaaataattt
       61 tgtttaactt taagaaggag atatacatat gcaccatcat catcatcatt cttctggtgt
      121 agatctgggt accgagaacc tgtacttcca atccatgtcg tcccgtgtgg gtgacctgtc
      181 gccgcaacaa caagaagccc tggcccgctt ccgtgaaaac ctgcaagacc tgctgccgat
      241 tctgccgaac gcggatgact attttctgct gcgttggctg cgtgcccgca atttcgatct
      301 gcagaaaagt gaagacatgc tgcgtcgtca catggaattt cgcaaacagc aggatctgga
      361 taacattgtc acctggcagc cgccggaagt gatccaactg tatgattcag gcggtctgtg
      421 cggctatgac tacgaaggtt gtccggtgta cttcaatatt atcggcagcc tggacccgaa
      481 aggtctgctg ctgagtgctt ccaagcagga catgattcgt aaacgcatca aggtgtgcga
      541 actgctgctg catgaatgtg aactgcagac ccaaaaactg ggccgtaaga ttgaaatggc
      601 gctgatggtt tttgatatgg aaggtctgag tctgaaacac ctgtggaagc cggcagtgga
      661 agtttatcag caatttttct ccatcctgga agctaactac ccggaaacgc tgaaaaatct
      721 gattgttatc cgcgcgccga agctgtttcc ggtggccttc aacctggtta aatcattcat
      781 gtcggaagaa acccgtcgca aaattgtgat cctgggcgat aattggaaac aggaactgac
      841 gaagtttatt agcccggacc aactgccggt tgaatttggc ggcaccatga ccgatccgga
      901 cggtaacccg aaatgcctga ccaagatcaa ttatggcggt gaagtgccga aaagctatta
      961 cctgtgtgaa caggttcgtc tgcaatacga acacacgcgt tctgttggcc gcggtagctc
     1021 tctgcaggtc gaaaacgaaa ttctgtttcc gggttgcgtt ctgcgttggc agttcgcaag
     1081 cgatggcggt gacatcggct ttggtgtctt cctgaaaacc aagatgggtg aacagcaatc
     1141 agcgcgtgaa atgacggaag tcctgccgtc gcagcgctat aacgcccaca tggtgccgga
     1201 agatggctct ctgacctgtc tgcaggcagg tgtctatgtg ctgcgttttg ataataccta
     1261 cagtcgcatg cacgcgaaaa agctgtccta cacggttgaa gtcctgctgc cggataaagc
     1321 aagcgaagaa accctgcagt ctctgaaagc tatgcgtccg agcccgacgc aatgacagta
     1381 aaggtggata cggatccgaa ttcgagctcc gtcgacaagc ttgcggccgc actcgagcac
     1441 caccaccacc accactgaga tccggctgct aacaaagccc gaaaggaagc tgagttggct
     1501 gctgccaccg ctgagcaata actagcataa ccccttgggg cctctaaacg ggtcttgagg
     1561 ggttttttgc tgaaaggagg aactatatcc ggattggcga atgggnnnnn nnnnnnnnnn
     1621 nnnnnnnnnn nnnnnnnnnn nnnnnnnnnn nnnnnnnnnn nnnnnnnnnn nnnnnnnnnn
     1681 nnnnnnnnnn nnnnnnnnnn nnnnnnnnnn nnnnnnnnnn nnnnnnnnnc nnnnnnnnnn
     1741 nnnnnnnnnn nnnnnnnnnn nnnnnnnnnn nnnnnnnnnn nnnnnnnnnn nnnnnnnnnn
     1801 nnnnnnnnnn nnnnnnnnnn nannnnnnnn nnnnnnnnnn nnnnnnnnnn nnnnnnnnnn
     1861 nnnnnnnnnn ncctttgacg ttggagtcca cgttctttnn nnnnnnnnnn nnnnnnnnnn
     1921 nnnnnnnnnn nnnnnaccct atctcggtct attcttttga tttataaggg attttgccga
     1981 tttcggccta ttggttaaaa aatgagctga tttaacaaaa atttaacgcg aattttaaca
     2041 aaatattaac gtttacaatt tcaggtggca cttttcgggg aaatgtgcgc ggaaccccta
     2101 tttgtttatt tttctaaata cattcaaata tgtatccgct catgaattaa ttcttagaaa
     2161 aactcatcga gcatcaaatg aaactgcaat ttattcatat caggattatc aataccatat
     2221 ttttgaaaaa gccgtttctg taatgaagga gaaaactcac cgaggcagtt ccataggatg
     2281 gcaagatcct ggtatcggtc tgcgattccg actcgtccaa catcaataca acctattaat
     2341 ttcccctcgt caaaaataag gttatcaagt gagaaatcac catgagtgac gactgaatcc
     2401 ggtgagaatg gcaaaagttt atgcatttct ttccagactt gttcaacagg ccagccatta
     2461 cgctcgtcat caaaatcact cgcatcaacc aaaccgttat tcattcgtga ttgcgcctga
     2521 gcgagacgaa atacgcgatc gctgttaaaa ggacaattac aaacaggaat cgaatgcaac
     2581 cggcgcagga acactgccag cgcatcaaca atattttcac ctgaatcagg atattcttct
     2641 aatacctgga atgctgtttt cccggggatc gcagtggtga gtaaccatgc atcatcagga
     2701 gtacggataa aatgcttgat ggtcggaaga ggcataaatt ccgtcagcca gtttagtctg
     2761 accatctcat ctgtaacatc attggcaacg ctacctttgc catgtttcag aaacaactct
     2821 ggcgcatcgg gcttcccata caatcgatag attgtcgcac ctgattgccc gacattatcg
     2881 cgagcccatt tatacccata taaatcagca tccatgttgg aatttaatcg cggcctagag
     2941 caagacgttt cccgttgaat atggctcata acaccccttg tattactgtt tatgtaagca
     3001 gacagtttta ttgttcatga ccaaaatccc ttaacgtgag ttttcgttcc actgagcgtc
     3061 agaccccgta gaaaagatca aaggatcttc ttgagatcct ttttttctgc gcgtaatctg
     3121 ctgcttgcaa acaaaaaaac caccgctacc agcggtggtt tgtttgccgg atcaagagct
     3181 accaactctt tttccgaagg taactggctt cagcagagcg cagataccaa atactgtcct
     3241 tctagtgtag ccgtagttag gccaccactt caagaactct gtagcaccgc ctacatacct
     3301 cgctctgcta atcctgttac cagtggctgc tgccagtggc gataagtcgt gtcttaccgg
     3361 gttggactca agacgatagt taccggataa ggcgcagcgg tcgggctgaa cggggggttc
     3421 gtgcacacag cccagcttgg agcgaacgac ctacaccgaa ctgagatacc tacagcgtga
     3481 gctatgagaa agcgccacgc ttcccgaagg gagaaaggcg gacaggtatc cggtaagcgg
     3541 cagggtcgga acaggagagc gcacgaggga gcttccaggg ggaaacgcct ggtatcttta
     3601 tagtcctgtc gggtttcgcc acctctgact tgagcgtcga tttttgtgat gctcgtcagg
     3661 ggggcggagc ctatggaaaa acgccagcaa cgcggccttt ttacggttcc tggccttttg
     3721 ctggcctttt gctcacatgt tctttcctgc gttatcccct gattctgtgg ataaccgtat
     3781 taccgccttt gagtgagctg ataccgctcg ccgcagccga acgaccgagc gcagcgagtc
     3841 agtgagcgag gaagcggaag agcgcctgat gcggtatttt ctccttacgc atctgtgcgg
     3901 tatttcacac cgcatatatg gtgcactctc agtacaatct gctctgatgc cgcatagtta
     3961 agccagtata cactccgcta tcgctacgtg actgggtcat ggctgcgccc cgacacccgc
     4021 caacacccgc tgacgcgccc tgacgggctt gtctgctccc ggcatccgct tacagacaag
     4081 ctgtgaccgt ctccgggagc tgcatgtgtc agaggttttc accgtcatca ccgaaacgcg
     4141 cgaggcagct gcggtaaagc tcatcagcgt ggtcgtgaag cgattcacag atgtctgcct
     4201 gttcatccgc gtccagctcg ttgagtttct ccagaagcgt taatgtctgg cttctgataa
     4261 agcgggccat gttaagggcg gttttttcct gtttggtcac tgatgcctcc gtgtaagggg
     4321 gatttctgtt catgggggta atgataccga tgaaacgaga gaggatgctc acgatacggg
     4381 ttactgatga tgaacatgcc cggttactgg aacgttgtga gggtaaacaa ctggcggtat
     4441 ggatgcggcg ggaccagaga aaaatcactc agggtcaatg ccagcgcttc gttaatacag
     4501 atgtaggtgt tccacagggt agccagcagc atcctgcgat gcagatccgg aacataatgg
     4561 tgcagggcgc tgacttccgc gtttccagac tttacgaaac acggaaaccg aagaccattc
     4621 atgttgttgc tcaggtcgca gacgttttgc agcagcagtc gcttcacgtt cgctcgcgta
     4681 tcggtgattc attctgctaa ccagtaaggc aaccccgcca gcctagccgg gtcctcaacg
     4741 acaggagcac gatcatgcgc acccgtgggg ccgccatgcc ggcgataatg gcctgcttct
     4801 cgccgaaacg tttggtggcg ggaccagtga cgaaggcttg agcgagggcg tgcaagattc
     4861 cgaataccgc aagcgacagg ccgatcatcg tcgcgctcca gcgaaagcgg tcctcgccga
     4921 aaatgaccca gagcgctgcc ggcacctgtc ctacgagttg catgataaag aagacagtca
     4981 taagtgcggc gacgatagtc atgccccgcg cccaccggaa ggagctgact gggttgaagg
     5041 ctctcaaggg catcggtcga gatcccggtg cctaatgagt gagctaactt acattaattg
     5101 cgttgcgctc actgcccgct ttccagtcgg gaaacctgtc gtgccagctg cattaatgaa
     5161 tcggccaacg cgcggggaga ggcggtttgc gtattgggcg ccagggtggt ttttcttttc
     5221 accagtgaga cgggcaacag ctgattgccc ttcaccgcct ggccctgaga gagttgcagc
     5281 aagcggtcca cgctggtttg ccccagcagg cgaaaatcct gtttgatggt ggttaacggc
     5341 gggatataac atgagctgtc ttcggtatcg tcgtatccca ctaccgagat atccgcacca
     5401 acgcgcagcc cggactcggt aatggcgcgc attgcgccca gcgccatctg atcgttggca
     5461 accagcatcg cagtgggaac gatgccctca ttcagcattt gcatggtttg ttgaaaaccg
     5521 gacatggcac tccagtcgcc ttcccgttcc gctatcggct gaatttgatt gcgagtgaga
     5581 tatttatgcc agccagccag acgcagacgc gccgagacag aacttaatgg gcccgctaac
     5641 agcgcgattt gctggtgacc caatgcgacc agatgctcca cgcccagtcg cgtaccgtct
     5701 tcatgggaga aaataatact gttgatgggt gtctggtcag agacatcaag aaataacgcc
     5761 ggaacattag tgcaggcagc ttccacagca atggcatcct ggtcatccag cggatagtta
     5821 atgatcagcc cactgacgcg ttgcgcgaga agattgtgca ccgccgcttt acaggcttcg
     5881 acgccgcttc gttctaccat cgacaccacc acgctggcac ccagttgatc ggcgcgagat
     5941 ttaatcgccg cgacaatttg cgacggcgcg tgcagggcca gactggaggt ggcaacgcca
     6001 atcagcaacg actgtttgcc cgccagttgt tgtgccacgc ggttgggaat gtaattcagc
     6061 tccgccatcg ccgcttccac tttttcccgc gttttcgcag aaacgtggct ggcctggttc
     6121 accacgcggg aaacggtctg ataagagaca ccggcatact ctgcgacatc gtataacgtt
     6181 actggtttca cattcaccac cctgaattga ctctcttccg ggcgctatca tgccataccg
     6241 cgaaaggttt tgcgccattc gatggtgtcc gggatctcga cgctctccct tatgcgactc
     6301 ctgcattagg aagcagccca gtagtaggtt gaggccgttg agcaccgccg ccgcaaggaa
     6361 tggtgcatgc aaggagatgg cgcccaacag tcccccggcc acggggcctg ccaccatacc
     6421 cacgccgaaa caagcgctca tgagcccgaa gtggcgagcc cgatcttccc catcggtgat
     6481 gtcggcgata taggcgccag caaccgcacc tgtggcgccg gtgatgccgg ccacgatgcg
     6541 tccggcgtag aggatcgaga tctcgatccc gcgaaat
//
