>Addgene plasmid #73233 | SEC14L4 | depositor partial sequence | sequence record 134747 | insert
ATGCACCATCATCATCATCATTCTTCTGGTGTAGATCTGGGTACCGAGAACCTGTACTTCCAATCCATGT
CGTCCCGTGTGGGTGACCTGTCGCCGCAACAACAAGAAGCCCTGGCCCGCTTCCGTGAAAACCTGCAAGA
CCTGCTGCCGATTCTGCCGAACGCGGATGACTATTTTCTGCTGCGTTGGCTGCGTGCCCGCAATTTCGAT
CTGCAGAAAAGTGAAGACATGCTGCGTCGTCACATGGAATTTCGCAAACAGCAGGATCTGGATAACATTG
TCACCTGGCAGCCGCCGGAAGTGATCCAACTGTATGATTCAGGCGGTCTGTGCGGCTATGACTACGAAGG
TTGTCCGGTGTACTTCAATATTATCGGCAGCCTGGACCCGAAAGGTCTGCTGCTGAGTGCTTCCAAGCAG
GACATGATTCGTAAACGCATCAAGGTGTGCGAACTGCTGCTGCATGAATGTGAACTGCAGACCCAAAAAC
TGGGCCGTAAGATTGAAATGGCGCTGATGGTTTTTGATATGGAAGGTCTGAGTCTGAAACACCTGTGGAA
GCCGGCAGTGGAAGTTTATCAGCAATTTTTCTCCATCCTGGAAGCTAACTACCCGGAAACGCTGAAAAAT
CTGATTGTTATCCGCGCGCCGAAGCTGTTTCCGGTGGCCTTCAACCTGGTTAAATCATTCATGTCGGAAG
AAACCCGTCGCAAAATTGTGATCCTGGGCGATAATTGGAAACAGGAACTGACGAAGTTTATTAGCCCGGA
CCAACTGCCGGTTGAATTTGGCGGCACCATGACCGATCCGGACGGTAACCCGAAATGCCTGACCAAGATC
AATTATGGCGGTGAAGTGCCGAAAAGCTATTACCTGTGTGAACAGGTTCGTCTGCAATACGAACACACGC
GTTCTGTTGGCCGCGGTAGCTCTCTGCAGGTCGAAAACGAAATTCTGTTTCCGGGTTGCGTTCTGCGTTG
GCAGTTCGCAAGCGATGGCGGTGACATCGGCTTTGGTGTCTTCCTGAAAACCAAGATGGGTGAACAGCAA
TCAGCGCGTGAAATGACGGAAGTCCTGCCGTCGCAGCGCTATAACGCCCACATGGTGCCGGAAGATGGCT
CTCTGACCTGTCTGCAGGCAGGTGTCTATGTGCTGCGTTTTGATAATACCTACAGTCGCATGCACGCGAA
AAAGCTGTCCTACACGGTTGAAGTCCTGCTGCCGGATAAAGCAAGCGAAGAAACCCTGCAGTCTCTGAAA
GCTATGCGTCCGAGCCCGACGCAATGACAGTAAAGGTGGATACGGATCCGAA
