>Addgene plasmid #73233 | SEC14L4 | addgene partial sequence | sequence record 136220 | T7 5'-TAATACGACTCACTATAGGG-3'
ACTTTAAGAAGGAGATATACATATGCACCATCATCATCATCATTCTTCTGGTGTAGATCTGGGTACCGAG
AACCTGTACTTCCAATCCATGTCGTCCCGTGTGGGTGACCTGTCGCCGCAACAACAAGAAGCCCTGGCCC
GCTTCCGTGAAAACCTGCAAGACCTGCTGCCGATTCTGCCGAACGCGGATGACTATTTTCTGCTGCGTTG
GCTGCGTGCCCGCAATTTCGATCTGCAGAAAAGTGAAGACATGCTGCGTCGTCACATGGAATTTCGCAAA
CAGCAGGATCTGGATAACATTGTCACCTGGCAGCCGCCGGAAGTGATCCAACTGTATGATTCAGGCGGTC
TGTGCGGCTATGACTACGAAGGTTGTCCGGTGTACTTCAATATTATCGGCAGCCTGGACCCGAAAGGTCT
GCTGCTGAGTGCTTCCAAGCAGGACATGATTCGTAAACGCATCAAGGTGTGCGAACTGCTGCTGCATGAA
TGTGAACTGCAGACCCAAAAACTGGGCCGTAAGATTGAAATGGCGCTGATGGTTTTTGATATGGAAGGTC
TGAGTCTGAAACACCTGTGGAAGCCGGCAGTGGAAGTTTATCAGCAATTTTTCTCCATCCTGGAAGCTAA
CTACCCGGAAACGCTGAAAAATCTGATTGTTATCCGCGCGCCGAAGCTGTTTCCGGTGGCCTTCAACCTG
GTTAAATCATTCATGTCGGAAGAAACCCGTCGCAAAATTGTGATCCTGGGCGATAATTGGAAACAGGAAC
TGACGAAGTTTATTAGCCCGGACCAACTGCCGGTTGAATTTGGCGGCACCATGACCGATCCGGACGGTAA
CCCGAAATGCCTGACCAAGATCAATTATGGCGGTGAAGTGCCGAAAAGCTATTACCTGTGTGAACAGGTT
CGTCTGCAATACGAACACACGCGTTCTG
