>Addgene plasmid #73233 | SEC14L4 | addgene partial sequence | sequence record 137210 | T7term 5'-GCTAGTTATTGCTCAGCGG-3'
TAGCAGCCGGATCTCAGTGGTGGTGGTGGTGGTGCTCGAGTGCGGCCGCAAGCTTGTCGACGGAGCTCGA
ATTCGGATCCGTATCCACCTTTACTGTCATTGCGTCGGGCTCGGACGCATAGCTTTCAGAGACTGCAGGG
TTTCTTCGCTTGCTTTATCCGGCAGCAGGACTTCAACCGTGTAGGACAGCTTTTTCGCGTGCATGCGACT
GTAGGTATTATCAAAACGCAGCACATAGACACCTGCCTGCAGACAGGTCAGAGAGCCATCTTCCGGCACC
ATGTGGGCGTTATAGCGCTGCGACGGCAGGACTTCCGTCATTTCACGCGCTGATTGCTGTTCACCCATCT
TGGTTTTCAGGAAGACACCAAAGCCGATGTCACCGCCATCGCTTGCGAACTGCCAACGCAGAACGCAACC
CGGAAACAGAATTTCGTTTTCGACCTGCAGAGAGCTACCGCGGCCAACAGAACGCGTGTGTTCGTATTGC
AGACGAACCTGTTCACACAGGTAATAGCTTTTCGGCACTTCACCGCCATAATTGATCTTGGTCAGGCATT
TCGGGTTACCGTCCGGATCGGTCATGGTGCCGCCAAATTCAACCGGCAGTTGGTCCGGGCTAATAAACTT
CGTCAGTTCCTGTTTCCAATTATCGCCCAGGATCACAATTTTGCGACGGGTTTCTTCCGACATGAATGAT
TTAACCAGGTTGAAGGCCACCGGAAACAGCTTCGGCGCGCGGATAACAATCAGATTTTTCAGCGTTTCCG
GGTAGTTAGCTTCCAGGATGGAGAAAAATTGCTGATAAACTTCCACTGCCGGCTTCCACAGGTGTTTCAG
ACTCA
